>Addgene plasmid #214427 | FAB(ER-mito) | addgene full sequence | sequence record 426328 | Addgene NGS Result
CGGCACCTTCTAGAATTCTACCTCCGGCACTTCCACCAGCACTGCCTCCAGCTGAGACCGGTAGGGTGGA
ACCTCCAGAACCGCCGCTGCCTCCGGAGCCGCCTCCGGTTTCGGTTTCACTAGTCCGTTTCACAAAGACC
CAATAGCTGTCACCCATGGTGGCTAGCGGATCTGACGGCGCGCCTCCCGGGTTGTGGCAAGCTTATCATC
GTGTTTTTCAAAGGAAAACCACGTCCCCGTGGTTCGGGGGGCCTAGACGTTTTTTTAACCTCGACTAAAC
ACATGTAAAGCATGTGCACCGAGGCCCCAGATCAGATCCCATACAATGGGGTACCTTCTGGGCATCCTTC
AGCCCCTTGTTGAATACGCTTGAGGAGAGCCATTTGACTCTTTCCACAACTATCCAACTCACAACGTGGC
ACTGGGGTTGTGCCGCCTTTGCAGGTGTATCTTATACACGTGGCTTTTGGCCGCAGAGGCACCTGTCGCC
AGGTGGGGGGTTCCGCTGCCTGCAAAGGGTCGCTACAGACGTTGTTTGTCTTCAAGAAGCTTCCAGAGGA
ACTGCTTCCTTCACGACATTCAACAGACCTTGCATTCCTTTGGCGAGAGGGGAAAGACCCCTAGGAATGC
TCGTCAAGAAGACAGGGCCAGGTTTCCGGGCCCTCACATTGCCAAAAGACGGCAATATGGTGGAAAATAA
CATATAGACAAACGCACACCGGCCTTATTCCAAGCGGCTTCGGCCAGTAACGTTAGGGGGGGGGGAGGGA
GAGGGGGGGGGGGAGAGGGGCGGAATTGGCCGCCCTAGATGCATGCTCGACCTGCAGTTGGACCTGGGAG
TGGACACCTGTGGAGAGAAAGGCAAAGTGGATGTCATTGTCACTCAAGTGTATGGCCAGATCTCAAGCCT
GCCACACCTCAAGCTTGACAACAAAAAGATTGTCTTTTCTGACCAGATGGACGCGGCCACCCTCAAAGGC
ATCACCGCGGGCCAGGTGAATATCAAATCCTCCTCGTTTTTGGAAACTGACAATCTTAGCGCAGAAGTCA
TGCCCGCTTTTGAGAGGGAGTACTCACCCCAACAGCTGGCCCTCGCAGACAGCGAATTAATTCCAGCACA
CTGGATCAGTTATCTATGCGGCCGCTTAGTCCTCGGCCATGTACCGTCGACTGCAGAATTCCTA
[288 nt withheld, positions 1185-1472]
AGATCTGAGTCCGGACTTGTACAGCTCGTCCATGCCATTAAGTTTGGTGCTGTCCAGGCCCAGCAGGGGG
TTGGGGATGGGCTTGCCACCGCTCCCACTACCTCCGCTGCCACTTGAGATTCGTCGGAACACATGATAAT
AGAGGTCCCAGGCTTGGGTGAGGTCCTTGACATTCCCTGATTTCATGTACTTCCTGCACCACTCTTGGGC
CTCCATTAAATCTCGACCATAGGCCTGATTAAAGGATGTTTCCTTCAGAGTCTGGGGGCCCCGTTCCATC
ATAGCATGCAAGGGCTCCAGCACCTCAAACATGCCTTTCACGTTCCTTTCCCCAAAGTACAAACGAGATG
CCTCTTCCAGGCCTTCATGCCACATCTCGCCCCCTCCTGATCCCCCTCCGCCGCTGCCCTCCTCGCCCTT
GCTCACCATGGTGGCGACCGGTAGAGATCCCCCTCCGCCGCTGCCGCCTCCTCCGGAGGTCATGGCCTTC
TTCATGTGCACCTTCACCTTGGTGGGGCCTCTGCTGGTGGGGATCATCCACTCGAACATGGTGTTCAGGT
CGCCCTTCTGCACGCCCTCCTTGAATCTGCCCTGGAACTCCTTGCTCTGGGTGCCGGGGGCCACGTCGGT
GAAGAAGTTCTTGCCGATCACGGTCTTGGGGTCTCTGCCGGTGATGGTGCCCTCGGCGGCGTTGTAGTGG
ATGATCTTGCCGTTGCCGTCCAGCTGGATGGCGCCGAAGGCCAGCTTGTCCAGGGCCTTGTCGTCCATCT
TGGCCAGGCTGTTCTCGATGTCGTCGCCGCCGAATCTCACGGTCTCCATGGTGGCTAGCGGATCTGACGG
TTCACTAAACCAGCTCTGCTTATATAGACCTCCCACCGTACACGCCTACCGCCCATTTGCGTCAATGGGG
CGGAGTTGTTACGACATTTTGGAAAGTCCCGTTGATTTTGGTGCCAAAACAAACTCCCATTGACGTCAAT
GGGGTGGAGACTTGGAAATCCCCGTGAGTCAAACCGCTATCCACGCCCATTGATGTACTGCCAAAACCGC
ATCACCATGGTAATAGCGATGACTAATACGTAGATGTACTGCCAAGTAGGAAAGTCCCATAAGGTCATGT
ACTGGGCATAATGCCAGGCGGGCCATTTACCGTCATTGACGTCAATAGGGGGCGTACTTGGCATATGATA
CACTTGATGTACTGCCAAGTGGGCAGTTTACCGTAAATACTCCACCCATTGACGTCAATGGAAAGTCCCT
ATTGGCGTTACTATGGGAACATACGTCATTATTGACGTCAATGGGCGGGGGTCGTTGGGCGGTCAGCCAG
GCGGGCCATTTACCGTAAGTTATGTAACGCGGAACTCCATATATGGGCTATGAACTAATGACCCCGTAAT
TGATTACTATTAATAACTAATGCATGGCGGTAATACGGTTATCCACAGAATCAGGGGATAACGCAGGAAA
GAACATGTGAGCAAAAGGCCAGCAAAAGGCCAGGAACCGTAAAAAGGCCGCGTTGCTGGCGTTTTTCCAT
AGGCTCCGCCCCCCTGACGAGCATCACAAAAATCGACGCTCAAGTCAGAGGTGGCGAAACCCGACAGGAC
TATAAAGATACCAGGCGTTTCCCCCTGGAAGCTCCCTCGTGCGCTCTCCTGTTCCGACCCTGCCGCTTAC
CGGATACCTGTCCGCCTTTCTCCCTTCGGGAAGCGTGGCGCTTTCTCATAGCTCACGCTGTAGGTATCTC
AGTTCGGTGTAGGTCGTTCGCTCCAAGCTGGGCTGTGTGCACGAACCCCCCGTTCAGCCCGACCGCTGCG
CCTTATCCGGTAACTATCGTCTTGAGTCCAACCCGGTAAGACACGACTTATCGCCACTGGCAGCAGCCAC
TGGTAACAGGATTAGCAGAGCGAGGTATGTAGGCGGTGCTACAGAGTTCTTGAAGTGGTGGCCTAACTAC
GGCTACACTAGAAGAACAGTATTTGGTATCTGCGCTCTGCTGAAGCCAGTTACCTTCGGAAAAAGAGTTG
GTAGCTCTTGATCCGGCAAACAAACCACCGCTGGTAGCGGTGGTTTTTTTGTTTGCAAGCAGCAGATTAC
GCGCAGAAAAAAAGGATCTCAAGAAGATCCTTTGATCTTTTCTACGGGGTCTGACGCTCAGTGGAACGAA
AACTCACGTTAAGGGATTTTGGTCATGAGATTATCAAAAAGGATCTTCACCTAGATCCTTTTAAATTAAA
AATGAAGTTTTAAATCAATCTAAAGTATATATGAGTAACCTGAGGCTATGGCAGGGCCTGCCGCCCCGAC
GTTGGCTGCGAGCCCTGGGCCTTCACCCGAACTTGGGGGGTGGGGTGGGGAAAAGGAAGAAACGCGGGCG
TATTGGCCCCAATGGGGTCTCGGTGGGGTATCGACAGAGTGCCAGCCCTGGGACCGAACCCCGCGTTTAT
GAACAAACGACCCAACACCGTGCGTTTTATTCTGTCTTTTTATTGCCGTCATAGCGCGGGTTCCTTCCGG
TATTGTCTCCTTCCGTGTTTCAGTTAGCCTCCCCCTAGGGTGGGCGAAGAACTCCAGCATGAGATCCCCG
CGCTGGAGGATCATCCAGCCGGCGTCCCGGAAAACGATTCCGAAGCCCAACCTTTCATAGAAGGCGGCGG
TGGAATCGAAATCTCGTGATGGCAGGTTGGGCGTCGCTTGGTCGGTCATTTCGAACCCCAGAGTCCCGCT
CAGAAGAACTCGTCAAGAAGGCGATAGAAGGCGATGCGCTGCGAATCGGGAGCGGCGATACCGTAAAGCA
CGAGGAAGCGGTCAGCCCATTCGCCGCCAAGCTCTTCAGCAATATCACGGGTAGCCAACGCTATGTCCTG
ATAGCGGTCCGCCACACCCAGCCGGCCACAGTCGATGAATCCAGAAAAGCGGCCATTTTCCACCATGATA
TTCGGCAAGCAGGCATCGCCATGGGTCACGACGAGATCCTCGCCGTCGGGCATGCTCGCCTTGAGCCTGG
CGAACAGTTCGGCTGGCGCGAGCCCCTGATGCTCTTCGTCCAGATCATCCTGATCGACAAGACCGGCTTC
CATCCGAGTACGTGCTCGCTCGATGCGATGTTTCGCTTGGTGGTCGAATGGGCAGGTAGCCGGATCAAGC
GTATGCAGCCGCCGCATTGCATCAGCCATGATGGATACTTTCTCGGCAGGAGCAAGGTGAGATGACAGGA
GATCCTGCCCCGGCACTTCGCCCAATAGCAGCCAGTCCCTTCCCGCTTCAGTGACAACGTCGAGCACAGC
TGCGCAAGGAACGCCCGTCGTGGCCAGCCACGATAGCCGCGCTGCCTCGTCTTGCAGTTCATTCAGGGCA
CCGGACAGGTCGGTCTTGACAAAAAGAACCGGGCGCCCCTGCGCTGACAGCCGGAACACGGCGGCATCAG
AGCAGCCGATTGTCTGTTGTGCCCAGTCATAGCCGAATAGCCTCTCCACCCAAGCGGCCGGAGAACCTGC
GTGCAATCCATCTTGTTCAATCATGCGAAACGATCCTCATCCTGTCTCTTGATCGATCTTTGCAAAAGCC
TAGGCCTCCAAAAAAGCCTCCTCACTACTTCTGGAATAGCTCAGAGGCCGAGGCGGCCTCGGCCTCTGCA
TAAATAAAAAAAATTAGTCAGCCATGGGGCGGAGAATGGGCGGAACTGGGCGGAGTTAGGGGCGGGATGG
GCGGAGTTAGGGGCGGGACTATGGTTGCTGACTAATTGAGATGCATGCTTTGCATACTTCTGCCTGCTGG
GGAGCCTGGGGACTTTCCACACCTGGTTGCTGACTAATTGAGATGCATGCTTTGCATACTTCTGCCTGCT
GGGGAGCCTGGGGACTTTCCACACCCTAACTGACACACATTCCACAGCTGGTTCTTTCCGCCTCAGGACT
CTTCCTTTTTCAATATTATTGAAGCATTTATCAGGGTTATTGTCTCATGAGCGGATACATATTTGAATGT
ATTTAGAAAAATAAACAAATAGGGGTTCCGCGCACATTTCCCCGAAAAGTGCCACCTG
[124 nt withheld, positions 5521-5644]
C
[91 nt withheld, positions 5646-5736]
A
[49 nt withheld, positions 5738-5786]
CCTTTGACGTTGGAGTCCACGTTCTTT
[37 nt withheld, positions 5814-5850]
ACCCTATCTCGGTCTATTCTTTTGATTTATAAGGGATTTTGCCGATTTCGGCCTATTGGTTAAAAAATGA
GCTGATTTAACAAAAATTTAACGCGAATTTTAACAAAATATTAACGCTTACAATTTACGCGTTAAGATAC
ATTGATGAGTTTGGACAAACCACAACTAGAATGCAGTGAAAAAAATGCTTTATTTGTGAAATTTGTGATG
CTATTGCTTTATTTGTAACCATTATAAGCTGCAATAAACAAGTTAACAACAACAATTGCATTCATTTTAT
GTTTCAGGTTCAGGGGGAGGTGTGGGAGGTTTTTTAAAGCAAGTAAAACCTCTACAAATGTGGTATGGCT
GATTATGATCAGTTATCTAGAGTTAATTAATTGGCCCTCGAGTTACTTGTACCGATCCGGTGGATCCTTA
TCAAAGTTGTTGCCGGTATCTCATGAAAGCCCAGGCTGCTACCATGGTGAGGGCAAACACTGGCACCAGC
ACCATAAATATGGGAATACCACTTGGGTCCCCTTCACCTCGATGTCCTATAGGTCCATTCTGCACCTGCA
AAGAATTCGAAGCTTGAGCTCGAGATCTGAGTCCGGACTTGTACATGCCGGAAATCTCGAGCGTCGACAG
CCAGCGCGCGATCTCGCTGCCGATCAGGTCCGGGTTGTCTTCTTGCAGCAGATTCAGACCCGGGCCGATG
TCCACAGCCTTGCAGTTAGGCAGGCTTTTGGCCAGGCGAGCGGCTTCGGCCGGTGGGATCAGAACGCCTG
GGGTGCCCCAGAACAGCAGCTTCGGGACAGGGGACTGGTGCAGCCAGTCCATGTATTCTTCGACCAGCGC
GACGATGTTCGCTGGCTCACCGGCGATTGGCAGCTCGTTTGGGAAGCGCCACAGTGGCTCGCGGTCAACA
GGATTCAGGAACGGCTCGCGGTAATGGTCCATCTCGACTTCAGTCAGCGGGCGGACGACACCCATCGGCA
GCGTACCCTCGATAAAAACGTTCTGATCGATGATCAGCTTGCGGCCGACGTCGGTGGTGCGGAAGGCCTG
GAAGGTCTCGCGGGCAAATTCTGGCCATTCGTCCCAGGTCGGGATAGGGCGGATGAACTCCATAAATGCA
ATACCTTTGACGCGCTCTGGATTGCGCTTGGCCCAGTGGAAACCCAGAGCGGAGCCCCAGTCGTGAATGA
CCAGGACGACCTCTTCCAGACCCAGGGCTTCGATGAAGGCATCCATGAAGCGGACGTGGTCGTCGAAGAA
ATAACCCAGGTCTGGTTTGTCGGATTTGCCCATACCGATCAGGTCTGGAGCAATGCAGCGATGGGTCGGT
GCAACATGCGGGATGATGTTGCGCCACACGTAGGAGGAGGTCGGGTTACCGTGCAGGAACAGCACAGGGG
TGCCATCGCGCGGACCAACATCGACGTAGTGCATGCGCTCGCCCAGGACTTCCACATAATGGGGGTCGAA
TGGAAAGCCAGTACCGATTTCTGCCATGGTGGCGACCGGTGTCGAACCTCCCCCACCCGATCCGCCACCT
CCAGATCCACCTCCGCCTGAACCGCCACCACCTGATGCTCTAGCTGCAGCCTCCCTGGCTGCAGCTTCTC
TAGCAGCTGCCTCACGTGCAGCTGCTTCCCTAGCGGCAGCCTCTCTTG
Features (pLannotate 1.2.2; 24 found; start..end, strand, type, name):
    125..154     -  CDS            Y-FAST (fragment): small protein tag, derived from photoactive yellow protein, that allows in vivo fluorescent labeling by addition of a cell-permeant fluorogen (Plamont et al., 2016)
    203..665     -  misc_feature   IRES: internal ribosome entry site (IRES) of the encephalomyocarditis virus (EMCV)
    848..1077    -  intron         chimeric intron: chimera between introns from adenovirus and immunoglobulin heavy chain genes
   1161..1181    -  misc_feature   MCS (fragment): multiple cloning site
   1182..1472    -  CDS            Sec61β (sequence partly withheld): human Sec61β subunit of the translocon in the endoplasmic reticulum; SEC61B
   1487..1518    -  CDS            mNeptune (fragment): monomeric far-red fluorescent protein derived from mKate
   1586..1850    -  CDS            FRB (fragment): FKBP-rapamycin binding domain of human FRAP
   1880..1901    -  CDS            mPlum (fragment): far-red monomeric derivative of DsRed fluorescent protein (Wang et al., 2004) mammalian codon-optimized
   1950..2291    -  CDS            pyp (fragment): PYP_HALHA - Experimental evidence at protein level: Swiss-Prot protein existence level 1. Photoactive blue light protein. Probably functions as a photoreceptor for a negative phototaxis response. From Halorhodospira halophila (Ectothiorhodospira halophila).
   2324..2527    -  promoter       CMV promoter: human cytomegalovirus (CMV) immediate early promoter
   2528..2831    -  enhancer       CMV enhancer: human cytomegalovirus immediate early enhancer
   3006..3594    -  rep_origin     ori: high-copy-number ColE1/pMB1/pBR322/pUC origin of replication
   3816..3832    +  polyA_signal   bGH poly(A) signal (fragment): bovine growth hormone polyadenylation signal
   3923..3970    -  polyA_signal   HSV TK poly(A) signal: herpes simplex virus thymidine kinase polyadenylation signal (Cole and Stacy, 1985)
   4029..4181    -  CDS            ble (fragment): BLE_KLEPN - Experimental evidence at protein level: Swiss-Prot protein existence level 1. Binding protein with a strong affinity to the bleomycin family of antibiotics. Binds to CL990; an antimitotic-antibiotic compound. From Klebsiella pneumoniae.
   4202..4996    -  CDS            NeoR/KanR: aminoglycoside phosphotransferase from Tn5; aph(3')-II (or nptII); confers resistance to neomycin, kanamycin, and G418 (Geneticin®)
   5031..5388    -  promoter       SV40 promoter: SV40 enhancer and early promoter
   5390..5494    -  promoter       AmpR promoter: bla
   5521..5949    +  rep_origin     f1 ori (sequence partly withheld): f1 bacteriophage origin of replication; arrow indicates direction of (+) strand synthesis
   5983..6104    -  polyA_signal   SV40 poly(A) signal: SV40 polyadenylation signal
   6127..6211    -  CDS            large T antigen (fragment): large T antigen from SV40 (simian virus 40)
   6274..6411    -  CDS            Synj2bp (fragment): SYJ2B_MOUSE - Also known as Arip2 From Mus musculus (Mouse).
   6412..6447    -  misc_feature   MCS (fragment): multiple cloning site
   6457..7347    -  CDS            HaloTag®: modified bacterial dehalogenase that forms covalent bonds with chloroalkane derivatives
