[The description below was written by a language model from this plasmid's Addgene catalogue record and pLannotate feature annotations shown in this document.]
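Description:
FAB(ER-mito) is a 7.5 kb mammalian expression plasmid designed to report contact sites between the endoplasmic reticulum and mitochondria by fluorogenic complementation. It is propagated in E. coli through a high-copy ColE1/pUC-type origin and selected with kanamycin. The same Tn5 NeoR/KanR gene sits behind both a bacterial (bla-type) promoter and the SV40 early promoter, with an HSV TK polyadenylation signal, so it could also support G418 selection in mammalian cells. An f1 origin is also present.

The payload is a single bicistronic transcript driven by the CMV enhancer/promoter. The first open reading frame begins with a large fragment related to photoactive yellow protein, consistent with the N-terminal half of a split FAST-type reporter (listed as RspAN). This is followed by the human FRB domain and, according to the catalogue, a V5 tag, then human Sec61β, which anchors the fusion on the cytosolic face of the ER membrane. The small matches to red fluorescent proteins flanking FRB appear to be remnants of the mCherry in the parental backbone that FRB-V5 replaced by Gibson cloning, though the record does not state this outright.

After a chimeric intron and an EMCV IRES, the second cistron encodes the short C-terminal FAST fragment (CFAST10), a linker described in the backbone name as 20 nm, HaloTag, and a Synj2bp fragment that presumably serves as the "mito" targeting element named in the backbone. It ends with an SV40 poly(A) signal. When the two membranes come close enough, the split halves can reassemble and bind a cell-permeant fluorogen, producing signal at ER-mitochondria contacts. HaloTag allows independent labelling of the mitochondrial component. The record does not explain the intended use of the FRB domain.
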