Addgene plasmid #214427: FAB(ER-mito)
Purpose: Detection of ER-mito contact site
Depositing lab: Chi-Lun Chang. Depositing organization: St. Jude Children's Research Hospital. Publication: A fluorogenic complementation tool kit for interrogating lipid droplet-organelle interaction. Li X, Gamuyao R, Wu ML, Cho WJ, King SV, Petersen RA, Stabley DR, Lindow C, Climer LK, Shirinifard A, Ferrara F, Throm RE, Robinson CG, Zhou Y, Carisey AF, Tebo AG, Chang CL. J Cell Biol. 2024 Sep 2;223(9):e202311126. doi: 10.1083/jcb.202311126. Epub 2024 Jul 1. PubMed 38949658.
Backbone
  Vector backbone: RpsAN-mCh-Sec61_IRES_CFAST10-20nm-Halo-mito
  Vector type: Mammalian Expression
Growth in bacteria
  Bacterial resistance: Kanamycin, 50 μg/mL
  Growth temperature: 37°C
  Growth strain: DH5alpha
  Copy number: Unknown
Gene/Insert
  Gene/Insert name: FRB-V5
  Species: H. sapiens (human)
  Promoter: CMV
  Tag / fusion protein: RspAN-FRB-V5 (N terminal on insert); CFAST10-Halo (C terminal on insert)
  Cloning method: Gibson Cloning
Terms and licenses: Academic/Nonprofit Terms; Industry Terms: Not Available to Industry
How to cite: FAB(ER-mito) was a gift from Chi-Lun Chang (Addgene plasmid # 214427 ; http://n2t.net/addgene:214427 ; RRID:Addgene_214427)
